Addgene plasmid #23628: pDONR223-CDKL3
Depositing lab: William Hahn & David Root. Depositing organization: Dana-Farber Cancer Institute. Publication: COT drives resistance to RAF inhibition through MAP kinase pathway reactivation. Johannessen CM, Boehm JS, Kim SY, Thomas SR, Wardwell L, Johnson LA, Emery CM, Stransky N, Cogdill AP, Barretina J, Caponigro G, Hieronymus H, Murray RR, Salehi-Ashtiani K, Hill DE, Vidal M, Zhao JJ, Yang X, Alkan O, Kim S, Harris JL, Wilson CJ, Myer VE, Finan PM, Root DE, Roberts TM, Golub T, Flaherty KT, Dummer R, Weber BL, Sellers WR, Schlegel R, Wargo JA, Hahn WC, Garraway LA. Nature. 2010 Dec 16;468(7326):968-72. doi: 10.1038/nature09627 PubMed 21107320.
Backbone
  Vector backbone: pDONR223
  Backbone manufacturer: Invitrogen
  Backbone size w/o insert (bp): 5005
  Vector type: Gateway Donor vector
Growth in bacteria
  Bacterial resistance: Spectinomycin, 50 μg/mL
  Growth temperature: 37°C
  Growth strain: DH5alpha
  Copy number: High Copy
Gene/Insert
  Gene/Insert name: CDKL3 (alt name: cyclin-dependent kinase-like 3)
  Species: H. sapiens (human)
  Insert size (bp): 1779
  Entrez Gene: CDKL3 (a.k.a. NKIAMRE)
  Cloning method: Gateway Cloning
  Sequencing primers: 5′ M13pUC-fwd; 3′ M13rev
Terms and licenses: Academic/Nonprofit Terms; Industry Terms: Not Available to Industry
Depositor comments: The ORF has no Stop codon. This design enables easy recombination into a destination vector to add an epitope tag of choice and Stop codon to the ORF. Do NOT use this plasmid directly for transfections. A set of 4 custom lentiviral vectors is available ( pLX301 (http://www.addgene.org/25895/) , pLX302 (http://www.addgene.org/25896/) , pLX303 (http://www.addgene.org/25897/) , pLX304 (http://www.addgene.org/25890/) ) to be used to express these ORFs in mammalian cells. These plasmids are not included in the kit and must be ordered separately.
How to cite: pDONR223-CDKL3 was a gift from William Hahn & David Root (Addgene plasmid # 23628 ; http://n2t.net/addgene:23628 ; RRID:Addgene_23628)
