[The description below was written by a language model from this plasmid's Addgene catalogue record.]
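Description:
pDONR223-CDKL3 is a Gateway entry clone built on the Invitrogen pDONR223 donor backbone (listed as 5005 bp without insert), carrying the open reading frame of human CDKL3 (cyclin-dependent kinase-like 3, also known as NKIAMRE). The insert is recorded as 1779 bp and was introduced by Gateway recombination cloning. In a clone of this type the ORF is normally flanked by att recombination sites that allow it to be transferred into compatible destination vectors, although no feature table is supplied here to confirm the exact sites. The plasmid is maintained in E. coli at high copy number under spectinomycin selection. M13 forward and reverse primer sites on either side of the insert are listed for sequence verification.

The key design feature is that the CDKL3 ORF lacks a stop codon. This "open" format means that recombination into a destination vector can place the coding sequence in frame with a C-terminal epitope tag of the user's choice, with the stop codon supplied by the destination vector. The record names no promoter for the insert, and the depositors state explicitly that the plasmid should not be used directly for transfection. It serves instead as a shuttle or source clone. The depositors point to a companion set of four lentiviral destination vectors (pLX301 to pLX304), available separately, for expressing such ORFs in mammalian cells. The clone belongs to a kit of ORF plasmids associated with a study of resistance to RAF inhibition through MAP kinase pathway reactivation, which suggests use in gain-of-function expression screening.
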