>Addgene plasmid #23628 | pDONR223-CDKL3 | depositor partial sequence | sequence record 10695 | Author sequence
ATGGAGATGTATGAAACCCTTGGAAAAGTGGGAGAGGGAAGTTACGGAACAGTCATGAAATGTAAACATA
AGAATACTGGGCAGATAGTGGCCATTAAGATATTTTATGAGAGACCAGAACAATCTGTCAACAAAATTGC
GATGAGAGAAATAAAGTTTCTAAAGCAATTTCATCACGAAAACCTGGTCAATCTGATTGAAGTTTTTAGA
CAGAAAAAGAAAATTCATTTGGTATTTGAATTTATTGACCACACAGTATTAGATGAGTTACAACATTATT
GTCATGGACTAGAGAGTAAGCGACTTAGAAAATACCTCTTCCAGATCCTTCGAGCAATTGACTATCTTCA
CAGTAATAATATCATTCATCGAGATATAAAACCTGAGAATATTTTAGTATCCCAGTCAGGAATTACTAAG
CTCTGTGATTTTGGTTTTGCACGAACACTAGCAGCTCCTGGGGACATTTATACGGACTATGTGGCCACAC
GCTGGTATAGAGCTCCCGAATTAGTATTAAAAGATACTTCTTATGGAAAACCTGTGGATATCTGGGCTTT
GGGCTGTATGATCATTGAGATGGCCACTGGAAATCCCTATCTTCCTAGTAGTTCTGATTTGGATTTACTC
CATAAAATTGTTTTGAAAGTGGGCAATTTGTCACCTCACTTGCAGAATATCTTTTCCAAGAGCCCCATTT
TTGCTGGGGTAGTTCTTCCTCAAGTTCAACACCCCAAAAATGCAAGAAAAAAATATCCAAAGCTTAATGG
ATTGTTGGCAGATATAGTTCATGCTTGTTTACAAATTGATCCTGCTGACAGGATATCATCTAGTGATCTT
TTGCATCATGAGTATTTTACTAGAGATGGATTTATTGAAAAATTCATGCCAGAACTGAAAGCTAAATTAC
TGCAGGAAGCAAAAGTCAATTCATTAATAAAGCCAAAAGAGAGTTCTAAAGAAAATGAACTCAGGAAAGA
TGAAAGAAAAACAGTTTATACCAATACACTGCTAAGTAGTTCAGTTTTGGGAAAGGAAATAGAAAAAGAG
AAAAAGCCCAAGGAGATCAAAGTCAGAGTTATTAAAGTCAAAGGAGGAAGAGGAGATATCTCAGAACCAA
AAAAGAAAGAGTATGAAGGTGGACTTGGTCAACAGGATGCAAATGAAAATGTTCATCCTATGTCTCCAGA
TACAAAACTTGTAACCATTGAACCACCAAACCCTATCAATCCCAGCACTAACTGTAATGGCTTGAAAGAA
AATCCACATTGCGGAGGTTCTGTGACAATGCCACCCATCAATCTAACTAACAGTAATTTGATGGCTGCAA
ATCTCAGTTCAAATCTCTTTCACCCCAGTGTGAGGTTAACTGAAAGAGCAAAAAAGAGACGCACTTCTTC
ACAATCTATTGGACAAGTTATGCCTAATAGCAGGCAAGAGGATCCAGGTCCTATTCAAAGCCAAATGGAG
AAGGGTATATTTAATGAGCGAACAGGTCACAGTGACCAAATGGCAAATGAGAACAAAAGGAAGCTGAATT
TTTCCAGATCTGACAGGAAAGAATTCCATTTTCCAGAATTGCCTGTCACAATACAGTCAAAAGATACAAA
AGGAATGGAAGTTAAACAGATAAAAATGCTGAAGAGGGAGTCAAAGAAAACAGAGTCATCTAAGATACCA
ACTTTACTTAACGTGGATCAAAATCAAGAAAAACAAGAGGGTGGAGATGGCCATTGCGAGGGGAAGAATT
TGAAGAGAAACAGGTTTTTTTTCTGGTAG
