>Addgene plasmid #23628 | pDONR223-CDKL3 | addgene partial sequence | sequence record 29369 | 23628 with M13pUC-fwd
CTCGGGCCCAATAATGATTTTATTTTGACTGATAGTGACCTGTTCGTTGCAACAAATTGATGAGCAATGC
TTTTTTATAATGCCAACTTTGTACAAAAAAGTTGGCATGGAGATGTATGAAACCCTTGGAAAAGTGGGAG
AGGGAAGTTACGGAACAGTCATGAAATGTAAACATAAGAATACTGGGCAGATAGTGGCCATTAAGATATT
TTATGAGAGACCAGAACAATCTGTCAACAAAATTGCGATGAGAGAAATAAAGTTTCTAAAGCAATTTCAT
CACGAAAACCTGGTCAATCTGATTGAAGTTTTTAGACAGAAAAAGAAAATTCATTTGGTATTTGAATTTA
TTGACCACACAGTATTAGATGAGTTACAACATTATTGTCATGGACTAGAGAGTAAGCGACTTAGAAAATA
CCTCTTCCAGATCCTTCGAGCAATTGACTATCTTCACAGTAATAATATCATTCATCGAGATATAAAACCT
GAGAATATTTTAGTATCCCAGTCAGGAATTACTAAGCTCTGTGATTTTGGTTTTGCACGAACACTAGCAG
CTCCTGGGGACATTTATACGGACTATGTGGCCACACGCTGGTATAGAGCTCCCGAATTAGTATTAAAAGA
TACTTCTTATGGAAAACCTGTGGATATCTGGGCTTTGGGCTGTATGATCATTGAGATGGCCACTGGAAAT
CCCTATCTTCCTAGTAGTTCTGATTTGGATTTACTCCATAAAATTGTTTTGAA
